Addgene plasmid #163458: pLentiCRISPR-v1-sgMPC2_9
Purpose: lentiviral vector expressing Cas9 and an sgRNA targeting MPC2
Depositing lab: Jason Cantor. Depositing organization: Morgridge Institute for Research. Publication: CRISPR screens in physiologic medium reveal conditionally essential genes in human cells. Rossiter NJ, Huggler KS, Adelmann CH, Keys HR, Soens RW, Sabatini DM, Cantor JR. Cell Metab. 2021 Feb 23. pii: S1550-4131(21)00061-9. doi: 10.1016/j.cmet.2021.02.005. PubMed 33651980.
Backbone
  Vector backbone: pLentiCRISPR v1
  Vector type: Mammalian Expression, Lentiviral, CRISPR
  Selectable markers: Puromycin
Growth in bacteria
  Bacterial resistance: Ampicillin, 100 μg/mL
  Growth temperature: 37°C
  Growth strain: NEB Stable
  Copy number: High Copy
Gene/Insert
  Gene/Insert name: sgRNA 9 targeting GPT2
  gRNA/shRNA sequence: GTGTAGGGGTTGGTGTGTGC
  Species: H. sapiens (human)
  Entrez Gene: MPC2 (a.k.a. BRP44)
  Promoter: U6
  Cloning method: Restriction Enzyme; 5′ cloning site BsmBI (destroyed during cloning); 3′ cloning site BsmBI (destroyed during cloning)
  Sequencing primers: 5′ GTTTTAAAATGGACTATCATATGCTTACCG
Terms and licenses: Academic/Nonprofit Terms; Industry Terms: Not Available to Industry
How to cite: pLentiCRISPR-v1-sgMPC2_9 was a gift from Jason Cantor (Addgene plasmid # 163458 ; http://n2t.net/addgene:163458 ; RRID:Addgene_163458)
