[The description below was written by a language model from this plasmid's Addgene catalogue record and pLannotate feature annotations shown in this document.]
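Description:
pLentiCRISPR-v1-sgMPC2_9 is a single-vector lentiviral CRISPR construct built on the pLentiCRISPR v1 backbone, delivering both Streptococcus pyogenes Cas9 and a guide RNA directed against human MPC2 (also known as BRP44). It is propagated in E. coli as a high-copy plasmid through a ColE1/pUC-type origin with ampicillin selection (AmpR). The backbone also carries an f1 origin, an SV40 origin and poly(A) signal, and remnants of lac and T7/T3 promoter elements. The catalogue's insert name refers to GPT2, whereas the plasmid name, stated purpose and Entrez gene entry all indicate MPC2, so the GPT2 label looks like a record inconsistency that cannot be resolved from the fields given.

The viral portion follows a self-inactivating, third-generation-style design. An RSV promoter drives a truncated HIV-1 5' LTR, followed by the Ψ packaging signal with partial gag sequence, the RRE for Rev-dependent RNA export, an env fragment, and a cPPT/CTS. The cassette ends with a ΔU3 3' LTR. Within this frame, a human U6 RNA polymerase III promoter transcribes the 20-nt guide, which was cloned between BsmBI sites destroyed in the process and is fused to the Cas9 gRNA scaffold. Downstream, an EF-1α core promoter drives Cas9, annotated as contiguous N- and C-terminal portions. Cas9 is followed by a puromycin N-acetyltransferase coding region and a WPRE that enhances transcript expression. The feature table does not annotate the element linking Cas9 and PuroR.

Packaged into lentivirus, the construct allows stable transduction of mammalian cells, puromycin selection of integrants and Cas9-mediated disruption of MPC2. It was deposited in connection with CRISPR screening work on conditionally essential genes in human cells cultured in physiologic medium.
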