Features (pLannotate 1.2.2; 29 found; start..end, strand, type, name):
      2..403     +  CDS            env (fragment): ENV_HV1H2 - Experimental evidence at protein level: Swiss-Prot protein existence level 1. [Transmembrane protein gp41]: Acts as a class I viral fusion protein. Under the current model, the protein has at least 3 conformational states: pre-fusion native state, pre-hairpin intermediate state, and post-fusion hairpin state. During fusion of viral and target intracellular membranes, the coiled coil regions (heptad repeats) assume a trimer-of-hairpins structure, positioning the fusion peptide in close proximity to the C-terminal region of the ectodomain. The formation of this structure appears to d
    407..647     +  promoter       U6 promoter: RNA polymerase III promoter for human U6 snRNA
    676..751     +  misc_RNA       gRNA scaffold: guide RNA scaffold for the Streptococcus pyogenes CRISPR/Cas9 system
    799..916     +  misc_feature   cPPT/CTS: central polypurine tract and central termination sequence of HIV-1
    985..1196    +  promoter       EF-1α core promoter: core promoter for human elongation factor EF-1α
   1300..2901    +  CDS            Cas9(N): N-terminal portion of Streptococcus pyogenes Cas9 (Zetsche et al., 2015)
   2902..5400    +  CDS            Cas9(C): C-terminal portion of Streptococcus pyogenes Cas9 (Zetsche et al., 2015)
   5521..6120    +  CDS            PuroR (fragment): puromycin N-acetyltransferase; pac from Streptomyces; confers resistance to puromycin
   6136..6724    +  misc_feature   WPRE: woodchuck hepatitis virus posttranscriptional regulatory element
   6775..6794    +  misc_feature   cPPT/CTS (fragment): central polypurine tract and central termination sequence of HIV-1
   6796..7029    +  LTR            3' LTR (ΔU3): self-inactivating 3' long terminal repeat (LTR) from HIV-1
   7107..7228    +  polyA_signal   SV40 poly(A) signal: SV40 polyadenylation signal
   7268..7403    +  rep_origin     SV40 ori: SV40 origin of replication
   7424..7442    -  promoter       T7 promoter: promoter for bacteriophage T7 RNA polymerase
   7450..7605    +  CDS            lacZα (fragment): LacZα fragment of β-galactosidase; lacZ fragment
   7610..8038    +  rep_origin     f1 ori (sequence partly withheld): f1 bacteriophage origin of replication; arrow indicates direction of (+) strand synthesis
   8091..8195    +  promoter       AmpR promoter: bla
   8196..9056    +  CDS            AmpR: β-lactamase; bla; confers resistance to ampicillin, carbenicillin, and related antibiotics
   9227..9815    +  rep_origin     ori: high-copy-number ColE1/pMB1/pBR322/pUC origin of replication
   9998..10090   +  CDS            lacI (fragment): lac repressor; lacI; The lac repressor binds to the lac operator to inhibit transcription in E. coli. This inhibition can be relieved by adding lactose or isopropyl-β-D-thiogalactopyranoside (IPTG).
  10103..10124   +  protein_bind   CAP binding site: CAP binding activates transcription in the presence of cAMP. E. coli catabolite activator protein
  10139..10169   +  promoter       lac promoter: promoter for the E. coli lac operon
  10173..10195   +  protein_bind   lac operator (fragment): The lac repressor binds to the lac operator to inhibit transcription in E. coli. This inhibition can be relieved by adding lactose or isopropyl-β-D-thiogalactopyranoside (IPTG). lac repressor encoded by lacI
  10238..10256   +  promoter       T3 promoter: promoter for bacteriophage T3 RNA polymerase
  10284..10510   +  promoter       RSV promoter: Rous sarcoma virus enhancer/promoter
  10511..10691   +  LTR            5' LTR (truncated): truncated 5' long terminal repeat (LTR) from HIV-1
  10738..10863   +  misc_feature   HIV-1 Ψ: packaging signal of human immunodeficiency virus type 1
  10847..11210   +  CDS            HIV-1 gag (fragment): gag protein from human immunodeficiency virus 1; gag
  11356..11589   +  misc_feature   RRE: The Rev response element (RRE) of HIV-1 allows for Rev-dependent mRNA export from the nucleus to the cytoplasm.
>Addgene plasmid #163458 | pLentiCRISPR-v1-sgMPC2_9 | addgene full sequence | sequence record 321912 | Addgene NGS Result
GGGGATTTGGGGTTGCTCTGGAAAACTCATTTGCACCACTGCTGTGCCTTGGAATGCTAGTTGGAGTAAT
AAATCTCTGGAACAGATTTGGAATCACACGACCTGGATGGAGTGGGACAGAGAAATTAACAATTACACAA
GCTTAATACACTCCTTAATTGAAGAATCGCAAAACCAGCAAGAAAAGAATGAACAAGAATTATTGGAATT
AGATAAATGGGCAAGTTTGTGGAATTGGTTTAACATAACAAATTGGCTGTGGTATATAAAATTATTCATA
ATGATAGTAGGAGGCTTGGTAGGTTTAAGAATAGTTTTTGCTGTACTTTCTATAGTGAATAGAGTTAGGC
AGGGATATTCACCATTATCGTTTCAGACCCACCTCCCAACCCCGAGGGGACCCAGAGAGGGCCTATTTCC
CATGATTCCTTCATATTTGCATATACGATACAAGGCTGTTAGAGAGATAATTAGAATTAATTTGACTGTA
AACACAAAGATATTAGTACAAAATACGTGACGTAGAAAGTAATAATTTCTTGGGTAGTTTGCAGTTTTAA
AATTATGTTTTAAAATGGACTATCATATGCTTACCGTAACTTGAAAGTATTTCGATTTCTTGGCTTTATA
TATCTTGTGGAAAGGACGAAACACCGTGTAGGGGTTGGTGTGTGCGTTTTAGAGCTAGAAATAGCAAGTT
AAAATAAGGCTAGTCCGTTATCAACTTGAAAAAGTGGCACCGAGTCGGTGCTTTTTTGAATTCTAGATCT
TGAGACAAATGGCAGTATTCATCCACAATTTTAAAAGAAAAGGGGGGATTGGGGGGTACAGTGCAGGGGA
AAGAATAGTAGACATAATAGCAACAGACATACAAACTAAAGAATTACAAAAACAAATTACAAAAATTCAA
AATTTTCGGGTTTATTACAGGGACAGCAGAGATCCACTTTGGCGCCGGCTCGAGTGGCTCCGGTGCCCGT
CAGTGGGCAGAGCGCACATCGCCCACAGTCCCCGAGAAGTTGGGGGGAGGGGTCGGCAATTGAACCGGTG
CCTAGAGAAGGTGGCGCGGGGTAAACTGGGAAAGTGATGTCGTGTACTGGCTCCGCCTTTTTCCCGAGGG
TGGGGGAGAACCGTATATAAGTGCAGTAGTCGCCGTGAACGTTCTTTTTCGCAACGGGTTTGCCGCCAGA
ACACAGGTGTCGTGACGCGGGATCCGCCACCATGGATTACAAAGACGATGACGATAAGATGGCCCCAAAG
AAGAAGCGGAAGGTCGGTATCCACGGAGTCCCAGCAGCCGACAAGAAGTACAGCATCGGCCTGGACATCG
GCACCAACTCTGTGGGCTGGGCCGTGATCACCGACGAGTACAAGGTGCCCAGCAAGAAATTCAAGGTGCT
GGGCAACACCGACCGGCACAGCATCAAGAAGAACCTGATCGGAGCCCTGCTGTTCGACAGCGGCGAAACA
GCCGAGGCCACCCGGCTGAAGAGAACCGCCAGAAGAAGATACACCAGACGGAAGAACCGGATCTGCTATC
TGCAAGAGATCTTCAGCAACGAGATGGCCAAGGTGGACGACAGCTTCTTCCACAGACTGGAAGAGTCCTT
CCTGGTGGAAGAGGATAAGAAGCACGAGCGGCACCCCATCTTCGGCAACATCGTGGACGAGGTGGCCTAC
CACGAGAAGTACCCCACCATCTACCACCTGAGAAAGAAACTGGTGGACAGCACCGACAAGGCCGACCTGC
GGCTGATCTATCTGGCCCTGGCCCACATGATCAAGTTCCGGGGCCACTTCCTGATCGAGGGCGACCTGAA
CCCCGACAACAGCGACGTGGACAAGCTGTTCATCCAGCTGGTGCAGACCTACAACCAGCTGTTCGAGGAA
AACCCCATCAACGCCAGCGGCGTGGACGCCAAGGCCATCCTGTCTGCCAGACTGAGCAAGAGCAGACGGC
TGGAAAATCTGATCGCCCAGCTGCCCGGCGAGAAGAAGAATGGCCTGTTCGGAAACCTGATTGCCCTGAG
CCTGGGCCTGACCCCCAACTTCAAGAGCAACTTCGACCTGGCCGAGGATGCCAAACTGCAGCTGAGCAAG
GACACCTACGACGACGACCTGGACAACCTGCTGGCCCAGATCGGCGACCAGTACGCCGACCTGTTTCTGG
CCGCCAAGAACCTGTCCGACGCCATCCTGCTGAGCGACATCCTGAGAGTGAACACCGAGATCACCAAGGC
CCCCCTGAGCGCCTCTATGATCAAGAGATACGACGAGCACCACCAGGACCTGACCCTGCTGAAAGCTCTC
GTGCGGCAGCAGCTGCCTGAGAAGTACAAAGAGATTTTCTTCGACCAGAGCAAGAACGGCTACGCCGGCT
ACATTGACGGCGGAGCCAGCCAGGAAGAGTTCTACAAGTTCATCAAGCCCATCCTGGAAAAGATGGACGG
CACCGAGGAACTGCTCGTGAAGCTGAACAGAGAGGACCTGCTGCGGAAGCAGCGGACCTTCGACAACGGC
AGCATCCCCCACCAGATCCACCTGGGAGAGCTGCACGCCATTCTGCGGCGGCAGGAAGATTTTTACCCAT
TCCTGAAGGACAACCGGGAAAAGATCGAGAAGATCCTGACCTTCCGCATCCCCTACTACGTGGGCCCTCT
GGCCAGGGGAAACAGCAGATTCGCCTGGATGACCAGAAAGAGCGAGGAAACCATCACCCCCTGGAACTTC
GAGGAAGTGGTGGACAAGGGCGCTTCCGCCCAGAGCTTCATCGAGCGGATGACCAACTTCGATAAGAACC
TGCCCAACGAGAAGGTGCTGCCCAAGCACAGCCTGCTGTACGAGTACTTCACCGTGTATAACGAGCTGAC
CAAAGTGAAATACGTGACCGAGGGAATGAGAAAGCCCGCCTTCCTGAGCGGCGAGCAGAAAAAGGCCATC
GTGGACCTGCTGTTCAAGACCAACCGGAAAGTGACCGTGAAGCAGCTGAAAGAGGACTACTTCAAGAAAA
TCGAGTGCTTCGACTCCGTGGAAATCTCCGGCGTGGAAGATCGGTTCAACGCCTCCCTGGGCACATACCA
CGATCTGCTGAAAATTATCAAGGACAAGGACTTCCTGGACAATGAGGAAAACGAGGACATTCTGGAAGAT
ATCGTGCTGACCCTGACACTGTTTGAGGACAGAGAGATGATCGAGGAACGGCTGAAAACCTATGCCCACC
TGTTCGACGACAAAGTGATGAAGCAGCTGAAGCGGCGGAGATACACCGGCTGGGGCAGGCTGAGCCGGAA
GCTGATCAACGGCATCCGGGACAAGCAGTCCGGCAAGACAATCCTGGATTTCCTGAAGTCCGACGGCTTC
GCCAACAGAAACTTCATGCAGCTGATCCACGACGACAGCCTGACCTTTAAAGAGGACATCCAGAAAGCCC
AGGTGTCCGGCCAGGGCGATAGCCTGCACGAGCACATTGCCAATCTGGCCGGCAGCCCCGCCATTAAGAA
GGGCATCCTGCAGACAGTGAAGGTGGTGGACGAGCTCGTGAAAGTGATGGGCCGGCACAAGCCCGAGAAC
ATCGTGATCGAAATGGCCAGAGAGAACCAGACCACCCAGAAGGGACAGAAGAACAGCCGCGAGAGAATGA
AGCGGATCGAAGAGGGCATCAAAGAGCTGGGCAGCCAGATCCTGAAAGAACACCCCGTGGAAAACACCCA
GCTGCAGAACGAGAAGCTGTACCTGTACTACCTGCAGAATGGGCGGGATATGTACGTGGACCAGGAACTG
GACATCAACCGGCTGTCCGACTACGATGTGGACCATATCGTGCCTCAGAGCTTTCTGAAGGACGACTCCA
TCGACAACAAGGTGCTGACCAGAAGCGACAAGAACCGGGGCAAGAGCGACAACGTGCCCTCCGAAGAGGT
CGTGAAGAAGATGAAGAACTACTGGCGGCAGCTGCTGAACGCCAAGCTGATTACCCAGAGAAAGTTCGAC
AATCTGACCAAGGCCGAGAGAGGCGGCCTGAGCGAACTGGATAAGGCCGGCTTCATCAAGAGACAGCTGG
TGGAAACCCGGCAGATCACAAAGCACGTGGCACAGATCCTGGACTCCCGGATGAACACTAAGTACGACGA
GAATGACAAGCTGATCCGGGAAGTGAAAGTGATCACCCTGAAGTCCAAGCTGGTGTCCGATTTCCGGAAG
GATTTCCAGTTTTACAAAGTGCGCGAGATCAACAACTACCACCACGCCCACGACGCCTACCTGAACGCCG
TCGTGGGAACCGCCCTGATCAAAAAGTACCCTAAGCTGGAAAGCGAGTTCGTGTACGGCGACTACAAGGT
GTACGACGTGCGGAAGATGATCGCCAAGAGCGAGCAGGAAATCGGCAAGGCTACCGCCAAGTACTTCTTC
TACAGCAACATCATGAACTTTTTCAAGACCGAGATTACCCTGGCCAACGGCGAGATCCGGAAGCGGCCTC
TGATCGAGACAAACGGCGAAACCGGGGAGATCGTGTGGGATAAGGGCCGGGATTTTGCCACCGTGCGGAA
AGTGCTGAGCATGCCCCAAGTGAATATCGTGAAAAAGACCGAGGTGCAGACAGGCGGCTTCAGCAAAGAG
TCTATCCTGCCCAAGAGGAACAGCGATAAGCTGATCGCCAGAAAGAAGGACTGGGACCCTAAGAAGTACG
GCGGCTTCGACAGCCCCACCGTGGCCTATTCTGTGCTGGTGGTGGCCAAAGTGGAAAAGGGCAAGTCCAA
GAAACTGAAGAGTGTGAAAGAGCTGCTGGGGATCACCATCATGGAAAGAAGCAGCTTCGAGAAGAATCCC
ATCGACTTTCTGGAAGCCAAGGGCTACAAAGAAGTGAAAAAGGACCTGATCATCAAGCTGCCTAAGTACT
CCCTGTTCGAGCTGGAAAACGGCCGGAAGAGAATGCTGGCCTCTGCCGGCGAACTGCAGAAGGGAAACGA
ACTGGCCCTGCCCTCCAAATATGTGAACTTCCTGTACCTGGCCAGCCACTATGAGAAGCTGAAGGGCTCC
CCCGAGGATAATGAGCAGAAACAGCTGTTTGTGGAACAGCACAAGCACTACCTGGACGAGATCATCGAGC
AGATCAGCGAGTTCTCCAAGAGAGTGATCCTGGCCGACGCTAATCTGGACAAAGTGCTGTCCGCCTACAA
CAAGCACCGGGATAAGCCCATCAGAGAGCAGGCCGAGAATATCATCCACCTGTTTACCCTGACCAATCTG
GGAGCCCCTGCCGCCTTCAAGTACTTTGACACCACCATCGACCGGAAGAGGTACACCAGCACCAAAGAGG
TGCTGGACGCCACCCTGATCCACCAGAGCATCACCGGCCTGTACGAGACACGGATCGACCTGTCTCAGCT
GGGAGGCGACAAGCGTCCTGCTGCTACTAAGAAAGCTGGTCAAGCTAAGAAAAAGAAAGCTAGCGGCAGC
GGCGCCACCAACTTCAGCCTGCTGAAGCAGGCCGGCGACGTGGAGGAGAACCCCGGCCCCATGACCGAGT
ACAAGCCCACGGTGCGCCTCGCCACCCGCGACGACGTCCCCAGGGCCGTACGCACCCTCGCCGCCGCGTT
CGCCGACTACCCCGCCACGCGCCACACCGTCGATCCGGACCGCCACATCGAGCGGGTCACCGAGCTGCAA
GAACTCTTCCTCACGCGCGTCGGGCTCGACATCGGCAAGGTGTGGGTCGCGGACGACGGCGCCGCGGTGG
CGGTCTGGACCACGCCGGAGAGCGTCGAAGCGGGGGCGGTGTTCGCCGAGATCGGCCCGCGCATGGCCGA
GTTGAGCGGTTCCCGGCTGGCCGCGCAGCAACAGATGGAAGGCCTCCTGGCGCCGCACCGGCCCAAGGAG
CCCGCGTGGTTCCTGGCCACCGTCGGAGTCTCGCCCGACCACCAGGGCAAGGGTCTGGGCAGCGCCGTCG
TGCTCCCCGGAGTGGAGGCGGCCGAGCGCGCCGGGGTGCCCGCCTTCCTGGAGACCTCCGCGCCCCGCAA
CCTCCCCTTCTACGAGCGGCTCGGCTTCACCGTCACCGCCGACGTCGAGGTGCCCGAAGGACCGCGCACC
TGGTGCATGACCCGCAAGCCCGGTGCCTGAACGCGTTAAGTCGACAATCAACCTCTGGATTACAAAATTT
GTGAAAGATTGACTGGTATTCTTAACTATGTTGCTCCTTTTACGCTATGTGGATACGCTGCTTTAATGCC
TTTGTATCATGCTATTGCTTCCCGTATGGCTTTCATTTTCTCCTCCTTGTATAAATCCTGGTTGCTGTCT
CTTTATGAGGAGTTGTGGCCCGTTGTCAGGCAACGTGGCGTGGTGTGCACTGTGTTTGCTGACGCAACCC
CCACTGGTTGGGGCATTGCCACCACCTGTCAGCTCCTTTCCGGGACTTTCGCTTTCCCCCTCCCTATTGC
CACGGCGGAACTCATCGCCGCCTGCCTTGCCCGCTGCTGGACAGGGGCTCGGCTGTTGGGCACTGACAAT
TCCGTGGTGTTGTCGGGGAAATCATCGTCCTTTCCTTGGCTGCTCGCCTGTGTTGCCACCTGGATTCTGC
GCGGGACGTCCTTCTGCTACGTCCCTTCGGCCCTCAATCCAGCGGACCTTCCTTCCCGCGGCCTGCTGCC
GGCTCTGCGGCCTCTTCCGCGTCTTCGCCTTCGCCCTCAGACGAGTCGGATCTCCCTTTGGGCCGCCTCC
CCGCGTCGACTTTAAGACCAATGACTTACAAGGCAGCTGTAGATCTTAGCCACTTTTTAAAAGAAAAGGG
GGGACTGGAAGGGCTAATTCACTCCCAACGAAGACAAGATCTGCTTTTTGCTTGTACTGGGTCTCTCTGG
TTAGACCAGATCTGAGCCTGGGAGCTCTCTGGCTAACTAGGGAACCCACTGCTTAAGCCTCAATAAAGCT
TGCCTTGAGTGCTTCAAGTAGTGTGTGCCCGTCTGTTGTGTGACTCTGGTAACTAGAGATCCCTCAGACC
CTTTTAGTCAGTGTGGAAAATCTCTAGCAGTACGTATAGTAGTTCATGTCATCTTATTATTCAGTATTTA
TAACTTGCAAAGAAATGAATATCAGAGAGTGAGAGGAACTTGTTTATTGCAGCTTATAATGGTTACAAAT
AAAGCAATAGCATCACAAATTTCACAAATAAAGCATTTTTTTCACTGCATTCTAGTTGTGGTTTGTCCAA
ACTCATCAATGTATCTTATCATGTCTGGCTCTAGCTATCCCGCCCCTAACTCCGCCCATCCCGCCCCTAA
CTCCGCCCAGTTCCGCCCATTCTCCGCCCCATGGCTGACTAATTTTTTTTATTTATGCAGAGGCCGAGGC
CGCCTCGGCCTCTGAGCTATTCCAGAAGTAGTGAGGAGGCTTTTTTGGAGGCCTAGGGACGTACCCAATT
CGCCCTATAGTGAGTCGTATTACGCGCGCTCACTGGCCGTCGTTTTACAACGTCGTGACTGGGAAAACCC
TGGCGTTACCCAACTTAATCGCCTTGCAGCACATCCCCCTTTCGCCAGCTGGCGTAATAGCGAAGAGGCC
CGCACCGATCGCCCTTCCCAACAGTTGCGCAGCCTGAATGGCGAATGGG
[124 nt withheld, positions 7610-7733]
C
[91 nt withheld, positions 7735-7825]
A
[49 nt withheld, positions 7827-7875]
CCTTTGACGTTGGAGTCCACGTTCTTT
[37 nt withheld, positions 7903-7939]
ACCCTATCTCGGTCTATTCTTTTGATTTATAAGGGATTTTGCCGATTTCGGCCTATTGGTTAAAAAATGA
GCTGATTTAACAAAAATTTAACGCGAATTTTAACAAAATATTAACGCTTACAATTTAGGTGGCACTTTTC
GGGGAAATGTGCGCGGAACCCCTATTTGTTTATTTTTCTAAATACATTCAAATATGTATCCGCTCATGAG
ACAATAACCCTGATAAATGCTTCAATAATATTGAAAAAGGAAGAGTATGAGTATTCAACATTTCCGTGTC
GCCCTTATTCCCTTTTTTGCGGCATTTTGCCTTCCTGTTTTTGCTCACCCAGAAACGCTGGTGAAAGTAA
AAGATGCTGAAGATCAGTTGGGTGCACGAGTGGGTTACATCGAACTGGATCTCAACAGCGGTAAGATCCT
TGAGAGTTTTCGCCCCGAAGAACGTTTTCCAATGATGAGCACTTTTAAAGTTCTGCTATGTGGCGCGGTA
TTATCCCGTATTGACGCCGGGCAAGAGCAACTCGGTCGCCGCATACACTATTCTCAGAATGACTTGGTTG
AGTACTCACCAGTCACAGAAAAGCATCTTACGGATGGCATGACAGTAAGAGAATTATGCAGTGCTGCCAT
AACCATGAGTGATAACACTGCGGCCAACTTACTTCTGACAACGATCGGAGGACCGAAGGAGCTAACCGCT
TTTTTGCACAACATGGGGGATCATGTAACTCGCCTTGATCGTTGGGAACCGGAGCTGAATGAAGCCATAC
CAAACGACGAGCGTGACACCACGATGCCTGTAGCAATGGCAACAACGTTGCGCAAACTATTAACTGGCGA
ACTACTTACTCTAGCTTCCCGGCAACAATTAATAGACTGGATGGAGGCGGATAAAGTTGCAGGACCACTT
CTGCGCTCGGCCCTTCCGGCTGGCTGGTTTATTGCTGATAAATCTGGAGCCGGTGAGCGTGGGTCTCGCG
GTATCATTGCAGCACTGGGGCCAGATGGTAAGCCCTCCCGTATCGTAGTTATCTACACGACGGGGAGTCA
GGCAACTATGGATGAACGAAATAGACAGATCGCTGAGATAGGTGCCTCACTGATTAAGCATTGGTAACTG
TCAGACCAAGTTTACTCATATATACTTTAGATTGATTTAAAACTTCATTTTTAATTTAAAAGGATCTAGG
TGAAGATCCTTTTTGATAATCTCATGACCAAAATCCCTTAACGTGAGTTTTCGTTCCACTGAGCGTCAGA
CCCCGTAGAAAAGATCAAAGGATCTTCTTGAGATCCTTTTTTTCTGCGCGTAATCTGCTGCTTGCAAACA
AAAAAACCACCGCTACCAGCGGTGGTTTGTTTGCCGGATCAAGAGCTACCAACTCTTTTTCCGAAGGTAA
CTGGCTTCAGCAGAGCGCAGATACCAAATACTGTTCTTCTAGTGTAGCCGTAGTTAGGCCACCACTTCAA
GAACTCTGTAGCACCGCCTACATACCTCGCTCTGCTAATCCTGTTACCAGTGGCTGCTGCCAGTGGCGAT
AAGTCGTGTCTTACCGGGTTGGACTCAAGACGATAGTTACCGGATAAGGCGCAGCGGTCGGGCTGAACGG
GGGGTTCGTGCACACAGCCCAGCTTGGAGCGAACGACCTACACCGAACTGAGATACCTACAGCGTGAGCT
ATGAGAAAGCGCCACGCTTCCCGAAGGGAGAAAGGCGGACAGGTATCCGGTAAGCGGCAGGGTCGGAACA
GGAGAGCGCACGAGGGAGCTTCCAGGGGGAAACGCCTGGTATCTTTATAGTCCTGTCGGGTTTCGCCACC
TCTGACTTGAGCGTCGATTTTTGTGATGCTCGTCAGGGGGGCGGAGCCTATGGAAAAACGCCAGCAACGC
GGCCTTTTTACGGTTCCTGGCCTTTTGCTGGCCTTTTGCTCACATGTTCTTTCCTGCGTTATCCCCTGAT
TCTGTGGATAACCGTATTACCGCCTTTGAGTGAGCTGATACCGCTCGCCGCAGCCGAACGACCGAGCGCA
GCGAGTCAGTGAGCGAGGAAGCGGAAGAGCGCCCAATACGCAAACCGCCTCTCCCCGCGCGTTGGCCGAT
TCATTAATGCAGCTGGCACGACAGGTTTCCCGACTGGAAAGCGGGCAGTGAGCGCAACGCAATTAATGTG
AGTTAGCTCACTCATTAGGCACCCCAGGCTTTACACTTTATGCTTCCGGCTCGTATGTTGTGTGGAATTG
TGAGCGGATAACAATTTCACACAGGAAACAGCTATGACCATGATTACGCCAAGCGCGCAATTAACCCTCA
CTAAAGGGAACAAAAGCTGGAGCTGCAAGCTTAATGTAGTCTTATGCAATACTCTTGTAGTCTTGCAACA
TGGTAACGATGAGTTAGCAACATGCCTTACAAGGAGAGAAAAAGCACCGTGCATGCCGATTGGTGGAAGT
AAGGTGGTACGATCGTGCCTTATTAGGAAGGCAACAGACGGGTCTGACATGGATTGGACGAACCACTGAA
TTGCCGCATTGCAGAGATATTGTATTTAAGTGCCTAGCTCGATACATAAACGGGTCTCTCTGGTTAGACC
AGATCTGAGCCTGGGAGCTCTCTGGCTAACTAGGGAACCCACTGCTTAAGCCTCAATAAAGCTTGCCTTG
AGTGCTTCAAGTAGTGTGTGCCCGTCTGTTGTGTGACTCTGGTAACTAGAGATCCCTCAGACCCTTTTAG
TCAGTGTGGAAAATCTCTAGCAGTGGCGCCCGAACAGGGACTTGAAAGCGAAAGGGAAACCAGAGGAGCT
CTCTCGACGCAGGACTCGGCTTGCTGAAGCGCGCACGGCAAGAGGCGAGGGGCGGCGACTGGTGAGTACG
CCAAAAATTTTGACTAGCGGAGGCTAGAAGGAGAGAGATGGGTGCGAGAGCGTCAGTATTAAGCGGGGGA
GAATTAGATCGCGATGGGAAAAAATTCGGTTAAGGCCAGGGGGAAAGAAAAAATATAAATTAAAACATAT
AGTATGGGCAAGCAGGGAGCTAGAACGATTCGCAGTTAATCCTGGCCTGTTAGAAACATCAGAAGGCTGT
AGACAAATACTGGGACAGCTACAACCATCCCTTCAGACAGGATCAGAAGAACTTAGATCATTATATAATA
CAGTAGCAACCCTCTATTGTGTGCATCAAAGGATAGAGATAAAAGACACCAAGGAAGCTTTAGACAAGAT
AGAGGAAGAGCAAAACAAAAGTAAGACCACCGCACAGCAAGCGGCCGCTGATCTTCAGACCTGGAGGAGG
AGATATGAGGGACAATTGGAGAAGTGAATTATATAAATATAAAGTAGTAAAAATTGAACCATTAGGAGTA
GCACCCACCAAGGCAAAGAGAAGAGTGGTGCAGAGAGAAAAAAGAGCAGTGGGAATAGGAGCTTTGTTCC
TTGGGTTCTTGGGAGCAGCAGGAAGCACTATGGGCGCAGCGTCAATGACGCTGACGGTACAGGCCAGACA
ATTATTGTCTGGTATAGTGCAGCAGCAGAACAATTTGCTGAGGGCTATTGAGGCGCAACAGCATCTGTTG
CAACTCACAGTCTGGGGCATCAAGCAGCTCCAGGCAAGAATCCTGGCTGTGGAAAGATACCTAAAGGATC
AACAGCTCCT
